Addgene plasmid #21280: pd2EGFP-1
Purpose: (Empty Backbone)
Depositing lab: Frank Costantini. Depositing organization: Columbia University. Publication: Wnt/beta-catenin/Tcf signaling induces the transcription of Axin2, a negative regulator of the signaling pathway. Jho EH, Zhang T, Domon C, Joo CK, Freund JN, Costantini F. Mol Cell Biol. 2002 Feb . 22(4):1172-83. 10.1128/MCB.22.4.1172-1183.2002 PubMed 11809808.
Backbone
  Vector backbone: pd2EGFP1
  Backbone manufacturer: Clontech
  Backbone size (bp): 4300
  Vector type: Mammalian Expression
  Selectable markers: Neomycin (select with G418)
Growth in bacteria
  Bacterial resistance: Kanamycin, 50 μg/mL
  Growth temperature: 37°C
  Growth strain: DH5alpha
  Copy number: Unknown
Gene/Insert
  Gene/Insert name: None
  Cloning method: Restriction Enzyme
  Sequencing primers: 5′ EGFP-N
Resource information
  A portion of this plasmid was derived from a plasmid made by: Clontech discontinued plasmid
Terms and licenses: Academic/Nonprofit Terms; Industry Terms: Not Available to Industry
Depositor comments: d2EGFP reporter. Used to monitor transcription from cis-regulatory elements. You must insert a promoter to get d2EGFP expression (d2EGFP has a faster turnover rate than EGFP, making it more accurate for promoter experiments.)
How to cite: pd2EGFP-1 was a gift from Frank Costantini (Addgene plasmid # 21280)
