[The description below was written by a language model from this plasmid's Addgene catalogue record.]
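Description:
pd2EGFP-1 is an empty, promoterless reporter backbone of about 4.3 kb, originally a commercial Clontech vector that has since been discontinued. It is catalogued as a mammalian expression plasmid, but it carries no insert and no promoter upstream of its reporter. The coding sequence for d2EGFP sits in the vector without a driving element, so fluorescence is obtained only after a promoter or other cis-regulatory fragment has been cloned in by restriction enzyme cloning. The record lists a standard EGFP N-terminal sequencing primer, which suits reading across the junction between an inserted regulatory fragment and the start of the reporter.

The reporter, d2EGFP, is a destabilised form of enhanced green fluorescent protein that turns over faster than ordinary EGFP. Because the protein does not accumulate for long, the fluorescence signal follows changes in transcription more closely, which the depositor notes makes it more accurate for promoter experiments. The plasmid is propagated in E. coli under kanamycin selection. For mammalian cells it provides a neomycin resistance marker, allowing G418 selection of stable transfectants. The copy number is recorded as unknown, and the record does not state the origin of replication, polyadenylation signals or the promoter driving the resistance marker. No feature table is provided, so these details cannot be described here.

The intended use is monitoring transcription from candidate cis-regulatory elements in mammalian cells. The associated publication concerns transcriptional induction of Axin2 by Wnt/beta-catenin/Tcf signalling, which is consistent with this kind of promoter-reporter work.
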