>Addgene plasmid #21280 | pd2EGFP-1 | addgene partial sequence | sequence record 27117 | 21280 with EGFP-N
CGCCCTTGCTCACCATGGTGGCGACCGGTGGATCCCGGGCCCGCGGTACCGTCGACTGCAGAATTCGAAG
CTTGAGCTCGAGATCTGAGTCCGGTAGCGCTAGTAATAACTAATGCATGGCGGTAATACGGTTATCCACA
GAATCAGGGGATAACGCAGGAAAGAACATGTGAGCAAAAGGCCAGCAAAAGGCCAGGAACCGTAAAAAGG
CCGCGTTGCTGGCGTTTTTCCATAGGCTCCGCCCCCCTGACGAGCATCACAAAAATCGACGCTCAAGTCA
GAGGTGGCGAAACCCGACAGGACTATAAAGATACCAGGCGTTTCCCCCTGGAAGCTCCCTCGTGCGCTCT
CCTGTTCCGACCCTGCCGCTTACCGGATACCTGTCCGCCTTTCTCCCTTCGGGAAGCGTGGCGCTTTCTC
ATAGCTCACGCTGTAGGTATCTCAGTTCGGTGTAGGTCGTTCGCTCCAAGCTGGGCTGTGTGCACGAACC
CCCCGTTCAGCCCGACCGCTGCGCCTTATCCGGTAACTATCGTCTTGAGTCCAACCCGGTAAGACACGAC
TTATCGCCACTGGCAGCAGCCACTGGTAACAGGATTAGCAGAGCGAGGTATGTAGGCGGTGCTACAGAGT
TCTTGAAGTGGTGGCCTAACTACGGCTACACTAGAAGAACAGTATTTGGTATCTGCGCTCTGCTGAAGCC
AGTTACCTTCGGAAAAAGAGTTGGTAGCTCTTGATCCGGCAAACAAACCACCGCTGGAACGGGGTTTTTT
TTGTT
